Addgene plasmid #231662: Flag-ZDHHC14
Purpose: Expresses human ZDHHC14 protein
Depositing lab: Chunhong Ma. Depositing organization: Shandong University. Publication: Palmitoylation of TIM-3 promotes immune exhaustion and restrains antitumor immunity. Zhang Z, Ren C, Xiao R, Ma S, Liu H, Dou Y, Fan Y, Wang S, Zhan P, Gao C, Yue X, Li C, Gao L, Liang X, Wu Z, Ma C. Sci Immunol. 2024 Nov 15;9(101):eadp7302. doi: 10.1126/sciimmunol.adp7302. Epub 2024 Nov 15. PubMed 39546589.
Backbone
  Vector backbone: pECMV
  Vector type: Mammalian Expression
Growth in bacteria
  Bacterial resistance: Ampicillin, 100 μg/mL
  Growth temperature: 37°C
  Growth strain: DH5alpha
  Copy number: Unknown
Gene/Insert
  Gene/Insert name: ZDHHC14
  Species: H. sapiens (human)
  Entrez Gene: ZDHHC14 (a.k.a. NEW1CP)
  Tag / fusion protein: 3×Flag Tag (C terminal on insert)
Terms and licenses: Academic/Nonprofit Terms; Industry Terms: Not Available to Industry
How to cite: Flag-ZDHHC14 was a gift from Chunhong Ma (Addgene plasmid # 231662 ; http://n2t.net/addgene:231662 ; RRID:Addgene_231662)
