[The description below was written by a language model from this plasmid's Addgene catalogue record and pLannotate feature annotations shown in this document.]
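Description:
Flag-ZDHHC14 is a mammalian expression plasmid of about 6.9 kb built on the pECMV backbone that expresses human ZDHHC14, a DHHC-family palmitoyltransferase, fused at its C terminus to a 3×FLAG epitope tag. The open reading frame is driven by the human cytomegalovirus immediate-early enhancer and promoter, giving strong constitutive transcription in most transfected mammalian cell lines, and the transcript is terminated by the bovine growth hormone polyadenylation signal. A T7 promoter lies between the CMV promoter and the coding sequence and can serve for in vitro transcription or as a sequencing primer site. The short fragment annotated as a truncated HIV-1 5' LTR just downstream of the CMV promoter spans only a few dozen bases, and the plasmid carries no other lentiviral elements, so it is a plain transfection vector.

In E. coli the plasmid is maintained by a high-copy ColE1/pUC-type origin and selected with ampicillin through the bla gene and its native promoter. An f1 origin is also present, along with remnants of lac regulatory sequences that have no evident role in expression. A second mammalian cassette places the neomycin phosphotransferase gene under the SV40 early promoter with an SV40 polyadenylation signal, which would permit G418 selection of stably transfected cells. The adjacent ble annotation is only a fragment.

The tag allows detection, immunoprecipitation or affinity purification of the enzyme with anti-FLAG reagents. The associated publication concerns palmitoylation of the immune checkpoint receptor TIM-3, so the construct probably served for overexpression and interaction studies of candidate palmitoyltransferases, although the record itself states only that it expresses human ZDHHC14.
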