Features (pLannotate 1.2.2; 21 found; start..end, strand, type, name):
    658..762     -  promoter       AmpR promoter: bla
    821..873     -  misc_feature   bom (fragment): basis of mobility region from pBR322
   1028..1407    +  enhancer       CMV enhancer: human cytomegalovirus immediate early enhancer
   1408..1611    +  promoter       CMV promoter: human cytomegalovirus (CMV) immediate early promoter
   1607..1640    +  LTR            5' LTR (truncated) (fragment): truncated 5' long terminal repeat (LTR) from HIV-1
   1656..1674    +  promoter       T7 promoter: promoter for bacteriophage T7 RNA polymerase
   1757..3220    +  CDS            ZDHHC14: ZDH14_HUMAN - Experimental evidence at protein level: Swiss-Prot protein existence level 1. Palmitoyltransferase that could catalyze the addition of palmitate onto various protein substrates. May have a palmitoyltransferase activity toward the beta-2 adrenergic receptor/ADRB2 and thereby regulate G protein-coupled receptor signaling (PubMed:27481942). May play a role in cell differentiation and apoptosis (PubMed:21151021, PubMed:24407904). From Homo sapiens (Human).
   3227..3292    +  CDS            3xFLAG: three tandem FLAG® epitope tags, followed by an enterokinase cleavage site
   3330..3554    +  polyA_signal   bGH poly(A) signal: bovine growth hormone polyadenylation signal
   3558..3579    +  promoter       SV40 promoter (fragment): SV40 enhancer and early promoter
   3600..4028    +  rep_origin     f1 ori (sequence partly withheld): f1 bacteriophage origin of replication; arrow indicates direction of (+) strand synthesis
   4042..4371    +  promoter       SV40 promoter: SV40 enhancer and early promoter
   4438..5229    +  CDS            neo: KKA2_KLEPN - Also known as kan, nptII. Experimental evidence at protein level: Swiss-Prot protein existence level 1. Resistance to kanamycin, neomycin, paromomycin, ribostamycin, butirosin and gentamicin B. From Klebsiella pneumoniae.
   5253..5411    +  CDS            ble (fragment): BLE_KLEPN - Experimental evidence at protein level: Swiss-Prot protein existence level 1. Binding protein with a strong affinity to the bleomycin family of antibiotics. Binds to CL990; an antimitotic-antibiotic compound. From Klebsiella pneumoniae.
   5406..5527    +  polyA_signal   SV40 poly(A) signal: SV40 polyadenylation signal
   5600..5616    -  protein_bind   lac operator: The lac repressor binds to the lac operator to inhibit transcription in E. coli. This inhibition can be relieved by adding lactose or isopropyl-β-D-thiogalactopyranoside (IPTG). lac repressor encoded by lacI
   5624..5654    -  promoter       lac promoter: promoter for the E. coli lac operon
   5669..5690    -  protein_bind   CAP binding site: CAP binding activates transcription in the presence of cAMP. E. coli catabolite activator protein
   5703..5795    -  CDS            lacI (fragment): lac repressor; lacI; The lac repressor binds to the lac operator to inhibit transcription in E. coli. This inhibition can be relieved by adding lactose or isopropyl-β-D-thiogalactopyranoside (IPTG).
   5978..6566    -  rep_origin     ori: high-copy-number ColE1/pMB1/pBR322/pUC origin of replication
   6737..657     -  CDS            AmpR (across the origin): β-lactamase; bla; confers resistance to ampicillin, carbenicillin, and related antibiotics
>Addgene plasmid #231662 | Flag-ZDHHC14 | addgene full sequence | sequence record 465263 | Addgene NGS Result
CAGAAGTGGTCCTGCAACTTTATCCGCCTCCATCCAGTCTATTAATTGTTGCCGGGAAGCTAGAGTAAGT
AGTTCGCCAGTTAATAGTTTGCGCAACGTTGTTGCCATTGCTACAGGCATCGTGGTGTCACGCTCGTCGT
TTGGTATGGCTTCATTCAGCTCCGGTTCCCAACGATCAAGGCGAGTTACATGATCCCCCATGTTGTGCAA
AAAAGCGGTTAGCTCCTTCGGTCCTCCGATCGTTGTCAGAAGTAAGTTGGCCGCAGTGTTATCACTCATG
GTTATGGCAGCACTGCATAATTCTCTTACTGTCATGCCATCCGTAAGATGCTTTTCTGTGACTGGTGAGT
ACTCAACCAAGTCATTCTGAGAATAGTGTATGCGGCGACCGAGTTGCTCTTGCCCGGCGTCAATACGGGA
TAATACCGCGCCACATAGCAGAACTTTAAAAGTGCTCATCATTGGAAAACGTTCTTCGGGGCGAAAACTC
TCAAGGATCTTACCGCTGTTGAGATCCAGTTCGATGTAACCCACTCGTGCACCCAACTGATCTTCAGCAT
CTTTTACTTTCACCAGCGTTTCTGGGTGAGCAAAAACAGGAAGGCAAAATGCCGCAAAAAAGGGAATAAG
GGCGACACGGAAATGTTGAATACTCATACTCTTCCTTTTTCAATATTATTGAAGCATTTATCAGGGTTAT
TGTCTCATGAGCGGATACATATTTGAATGTATTTAGAAAAATAAACAAATAGGGGTTCCGCGCACATTTC
CCCGAAAAGTGCCACCTGACGTCGACGGATCGGGAGATCTCCCGATCCCCTATGGTGCACTCTCAGTACA
ATCTGCTCTGATGCCGCATAGTTAAGCCAGTATCTGCTCCCTGCTTGTGTGTTGGAGGTCGCTGAGTAGT
GCGCGAGCAAAATTTAAGCTACAACAAGGCAAGGCTTGACCGACAATTGCATGAAGAATCTGCTTAGGGT
TAGGCGTTTTGCGCTGCTTCGCGATGTACGGGCCAGATATACGCGTTGACATTGATTATTGACTAGTTAT
TAATAGTAATCAATTACGGGGTCATTAGTTCATAGCCCATATATGGAGTTCCGCGTTACATAACTTACGG
TAAATGGCCCGCCTGGCTGACCGCCCAACGACCCCCGCCCATTGACGTCAATAATGACGTATGTTCCCAT
AGTAACGCCAATAGGGACTTTCCATTGACGTCAATGGGTGGAGTATTTACGGTAAACTGCCCACTTGGCA
GTACATCAAGTGTATCATATGCCAAGTACGCCCCCTATTGACGTCAATGACGGTAAATGGCCCGCCTGGC
ATTATGCCCAGTACATGACCTTATGGGACTTTCCTACTTGGCAGTACATCTACGTATTAGTCATCGCTAT
TACCATGGTGATGCGGTTTTGGCAGTACATCAATGGGCGTGGATAGCGGTTTGACTCACGGGGATTTCCA
AGTCTCCACCCCATTGACGTCAATGGGAGTTTGTTTTGGCACCAAAATCAACGGGACTTTCCAAAATGTC
GTAACAACTCCGCCCCATTGACGCAAATGGGCGGTAGGCGTGTACGGTGGGAGGTCTATATAAGCAGAGC
TCTCTGGCTAACTAGAGAACCCACTGCTTACTGGCTTATCGAAATTAATACGACTCACTATAGGGAGACC
CAAGCTGGCTAGCGTTTAAACTTAAGCTTGGTACCGAGCTCGGATCCACTAGTCCAGTGTGGTGGAATTC
GCCACCATGCCTCCCGGCGGCGGCGGGCCCATGAAAGACTGCGAGTACAGCCAGATCAGCACCCACAGCT
CCTCCCCCATGGAGTCGCCCCACAAGAAGAAGAAAATCGCGGCCCGGAGGAAATGGGAGGTGTTCCCGGG
AAGAAACAAGTTCTTCTGTAACGGGAGGATCATGATGGCCCGGCAGACGGGCGTCTTCTACCTGACGCTC
GTCCTCATCCTGGTCACTAGCGGACTCTTCTTCGCCTTCGACTGTCCGTACCTGGCGGTGAAAATCACCC
CTGCCATCCCTGCAGTCGCTGGCATCCTGTTCTTCTTTGTGATGGGGACCCTGCTCCGCACCAGCTTCAG
CGACCCCGGAGTCCTCCCACGAGCCACGCCTGATGAAGCCGCCGATCTGGAAAGGCAAATAGATATCGCA
AACGGCACCAGTTCAGGGGGGTACCGCCCGCCTCCCAGAACCAAAGAAGTCATCATCAATGGCCAGACCG
TGAAACTTAAATACTGTTTCACCTGCAAGATTTTCCGGCCCCCTCGCGCCTCCCATTGCAGCCTTTGTGA
TAACTGCGTAGAACGGTTTGATCACCACTGTCCCTGGGTAGGCAACTGTGTGGGGAAAAGAAACTACAGA
TTTTTTTATATGTTTATTTTATCTCTGTCTTTTCTGACAGTCTTTATATTTGCATTCGTTATCACCCACG
TCATTCTTCGTTCACAGCAAACAGGATTCCTAAATGCCCTTAAGGACAGTCCTGCAAGCGTCCTGGAGGC
TGTGGTGTGCTTCTTCTCTGTCTGGTCCATCGTTGGCCTCTCAGGATTCCACACCTACTTGATCAGCTCC
AACCAGACAACAAATGAGGACATTAAAGGATCCTGGTCAAATAAAAGAGGTAAAGAAAATTACAATCCCT
ACAGCTACGGAAATATCTTTACCAACTGCTGTGTTGCCCTGTGTGGGCCCATCTCACCAAGCCTGATCGA
CAGAAGAGGGTACATCCAGCCCGACACGCCGCAGCCAGCAGCACCCTCCAATGGCATCACCATGTACGGG
GCCACGCAGTCACAGAGTGACATGTGCGACCAAGACCAGTGCATTCAGAGCACCAAATTCGTTTTGCAGG
CTGCAGCCACGCCCCTGCTGCAGAGCGAGCCCAGCCTCACCAGCGACGAGCTGCACCTGCCCGGGAAGCC
TGGCCTGGGCACGCCCTGCGCCAGCCTCACACTGGGCCCGCCCACACCGCCCGCCTCCATGCCCAACCTC
GCCGAGGCCACGCTCGCGGACGTGATGCCCCGGAAAGATGAGCACATGGGCCACCAGTTCCTGACGCCCG
ATGAGGCGCCCTCGCCCCCCAGGCTACTGGCGGCGGGCAGCCCCCTGGCGCACAGCCGCACCATGCACGT
GCTGGGCCTGGCCAGCCAGGACTCCCTGCATGAGGACTCTGTGCGCGGCCTGGTGAAGCTCAGCTCCGTG
CTCGAGGACTACAAAGACCATGACGGTGATTATAAAGATCATGACATCGACTACAAGGATGACGATGACA
AGTAGTGAGGGCCCGTTTAAACCCGCTGATCAGCCTCGACTGTGCCTTCTAGTTGCCAGCCATCTGTTGT
TTGCCCCTCCCCCGTGCCTTCCTTGACCCTGGAAGGTGCCACTCCCACTGTCCTTTCCTAATAAAATGAG
GAAATTGCATCGCATTGTCTGAGTAGGTGTCATTCTATTCTGGGGGGTGGGGTGGGGCAGGACAGCAAGG
GGGAGGATTGGGAAGACAATAGCAGGCATGCTGGGGATGCGGTGGGCTCTATGGCTTCTGAGGCGGAAAG
AACCAGCTGGGGCTCTAGGGGGTATCCCC
[124 nt withheld, positions 3600-3723]
C
[91 nt withheld, positions 3725-3815]
A
[49 nt withheld, positions 3817-3865]
CCTTTGACGTTGGAGTCCACGTTCTTT
[37 nt withheld, positions 3893-3929]
ACCCTATCTCGGTCTATTCTTTTGATTTATAAGGGATTTTGCCGATTTCGGCCTATTGGTTAAAAAATGA
GCTGATTTAACAAAAATTTAACGCGAATTAATTCTGTGGAATGTGTGTCAGTTAGGGTGTGGAAAGTCCC
CAGGCTCCCCAGCAGGCAGAAGTATGCAAAGCATGCATCTCAATTAGTCAGCAACCAGGTGTGGAAAGTC
CCCAGGCTCCCCAGCAGGCAGAAGTATGCAAAGCATGCATCTCAATTAGTCAGCAACCATAGTCCCGCCC
CTAACTCCGCCCATCCCGCCCCTAACTCCGCCCAGTTCCGCCCATTCTCCGCCCCATGGCTGACTAATTT
TTTTTATTTATGCAGAGGCCGAGGCCGCCTCTGCCTCTGAGCTATTCCAGAAGTAGTGAGGAGGCTTTTT
TGGAGGCCTAGGCTTTTGCAAAAAGCTCCCGGGAGCTTGTATATCCATTTTCGGATCTGATCAAGAGACA
GGATGAGGATCGTTTCGCATGATTGAACAAGATGGATTGCACGCAGGTTCTCCGGCCGCTTGGGTGGAGA
GGCTATTCGGCTATGACTGGGCACAACAGACAATCGGCTGCTCTGATGCCGCCGTGTTCCGGCTGTCAGC
GCAGGGGCGCCCGGTTCTTTTTGTCAAGACCGACCTGTCCGGTGCCCTGAATGAACTGCAGGACGAGGCA
GCGCGGCTATCGTGGCTGGCCACGACGGGCGTTCCTTGCGCAGCTGTGCTCGACGTTGTCACTGAAGCGG
GAAGGGACTGGCTGCTATTGGGCGAAGTGCCGGGGCAGGATCTCCTGTCATCTCACCTTGCTCCTGCCGA
GAAAGTATCCATCATGGCTGATGCAATGCGGCGGCTGCATACGCTTGATCCGGCTACCTGCCCATTCGAC
CACCAAGCGAAACATCGCATCGAGCGAGCACGTACTCGGATGGAAGCCGGTCTTGTCGATCAGGATGATC
TGGACGAAGAGCATCAGGGGCTCGCGCCAGCCGAACTGTTCGCCAGGCTCAAGGCGCGCATGCCCGACGG
CGAGGATCTCGTCGTGACCCATGGCGATGCCTGCTTGCCGAATATCATGGTGGAAAATGGCCGCTTTTCT
GGATTCATCGACTGTGGCCGGCTGGGTGTGGCGGACCGCTATCAGGACATAGCGTTGGCTACCCGTGATA
TTGCTGAAGAGCTTGGCGGCGAATGGGCTGACCGCTTCCTCGTGCTTTACGGTATCGCCGCTCCCGATTC
GCAGCGCATCGCCTTCTATCGCCTTCTTGACGAGTTCTTCTGAGCGGGACTCTGGGGTTCGAAATGACCG
ACCAAGCGACGCCCAACCTGCCATCACGAGATTTCGATTCCACCGCCGCCTTCTATGAAAGGTTGGGCTT
CGGAATCGTTTTCCGGGACGCCGGCTGGATGATCCTCCAGCGCGGGGATCTCATGCTGGAGTTCTTCGCC
CACCCCAACTTGTTTATTGCAGCTTATAATGGTTACAAATAAAGCAATAGCATCACAAATTTCACAAATA
AAGCATTTTTTTCACTGCATTCTAGTTGTGGTTTGTCCAAACTCATCAATGTATCTTATCATGTCTGTAT
ACCGTCGACCTCTAGCTAGAGCTTGGCGTAATCATGGTCATAGCTGTTTCCTGTGTGAAATTGTTATCCG
CTCACAATTCCACACAACATACGAGCCGGAAGCATAAAGTGTAAAGCCTGGGGTGCCTAATGAGTGAGCT
AACTCACATTAATTGCGTTGCGCTCACTGCCCGCTTTCCAGTCGGGAAACCTGTCGTGCCAGCTGCATTA
ATGAATCGGCCAACGCGCGGGGAGAGGCGGTTTGCGTATTGGGCGCTCTTCCGCTTCCTCGCTCACTGAC
TCGCTGCGCTCGGTCGTTCGGCTGCGGCGAGCGGTATCAGCTCACTCAAAGGCGGTAATACGGTTATCCA
CAGAATCAGGGGATAACGCAGGAAAGAACATGTGAGCAAAAGGCCAGCAAAAGGCCAGGAACCGTAAAAA
GGCCGCGTTGCTGGCGTTTTTCCATAGGCTCCGCCCCCCTGACGAGCATCACAAAAATCGACGCTCAAGT
CAGAGGTGGCGAAACCCGACAGGACTATAAAGATACCAGGCGTTTCCCCCTGGAAGCTCCCTCGTGCGCT
CTCCTGTTCCGACCCTGCCGCTTACCGGATACCTGTCCGCCTTTCTCCCTTCGGGAAGCGTGGCGCTTTC
TCATAGCTCACGCTGTAGGTATCTCAGTTCGGTGTAGGTCGTTCGCTCCAAGCTGGGCTGTGTGCACGAA
CCCCCCGTTCAGCCCGACCGCTGCGCCTTATCCGGTAACTATCGTCTTGAGTCCAACCCGGTAAGACACG
ACTTATCGCCACTGGCAGCAGCCACTGGTAACAGGATTAGCAGAGCGAGGTATGTAGGCGGTGCTACAGA
GTTCTTGAAGTGGTGGCCTAACTACGGCTACACTAGAAGAACAGTATTTGGTATCTGCGCTCTGCTGAAG
CCAGTTACCTTCGGAAAAAGAGTTGGTAGCTCTTGATCCGGCAAACAAACCACCGCTGGTAGCGGTGGTT
TTTTTGTTTGCAAGCAGCAGATTACGCGCAGAAAAAAAGGATCTCAAGAAGATCCTTTGATCTTTTCTAC
GGGGTCTGACGCTCAGTGGAACGAAAACTCACGTTAAGGGATTTTGGTCATGAGATTATCAAAAAGGATC
TTCACCTAGATCCTTTTAAATTAAAAATGAAGTTTTAAATCAATCTAAAGTATATATGAGTAAACTTGGT
CTGACAGTTACCAATGCTTAATCAGTGAGGCACCTATCTCAGCGATCTGTCTATTTCGTTCATCCATAGT
TGCCTGACTCCCCGTCGTGTAGATAACTACGATACGGGAGGGCTTACCATCTGGCCCCAGTGCTGCAATG
ATACCGCGAGACCCACGCTCACCGGCTCCAGATTTATCAGCAATAAACCAGCCAGCCGGAAGGGCCGAGC
G
